Addgene plasmid #143523: TFORF1566
Purpose: Lentiviral vector for overexpressing transcription factor ORFs with unique 24-bp barcodes. Barcodes facilitate identification of transcription factors in pooled screens.
Depositing lab: Feng Zhang. Depositing organization: Broad Institute. Publication: A transcription factor atlas of directed differentiation. Joung J, Ma S, Tay T, Geiger-Schuller KR, Kirchgatterer PC, Verdine VK, Guo B, Arias-Garcia MA, Allen WE, Singh A, Kuksenko O, Abudayyeh OO, Gootenberg JS, Fu Z, Macrae RK, Buenrostro JD, Regev A, Zhang F. Cell. 2023 Jan 5;186(1):209-229.e26. doi: 10.1016/j.cell.2022.11.026. PubMed 36608654.
Backbone
  Vector backbone: pLX_TRC317
  Backbone manufacturer: Broad Institute Genetic Perturbation Platform
  Backbone size w/o insert (bp): 8264
  Vector type: Mammalian Expression, Lentiviral
  Selectable markers: Puromycin
Growth in bacteria
  Bacterial resistance: Ampicillin, 100 μg/mL
  Growth temperature: 37°C
  Growth strain: NEB Stable
  Copy number: High Copy
Gene/Insert
  Gene/Insert name: ZNF682
  Species: H. sapiens (human)
  Insert size (bp): 1502
  Entrez Gene: ZNF682 (a.k.a. BC39498_3)
  Promoter: EF1a
  Cloning method: Unknown
  Sequencing primers: 5′ GGGTGGAGACTGAAGTTAGGCCAG; 3′ CACATAGCGTAAAAGGAGCAACATAG
Terms and licenses: Academic/Nonprofit Terms; Industry Terms: Not Available to Industry
Depositor comments: NM_001077349,ENST00000397162,ENST00000358523 . The transcription factor ORF portion of this plasmid was synthesized by Genewiz. Please test multiple small colonies in case of plasmid recombination. To make this collection available in a timely manner, a portion of this collection was not fully sequenced by Addgene. If an Addgene verified full plasmid sequence is not available, please contact us prior to placing an order to request the full sequence.
How to cite: TFORF1566 was a gift from Feng Zhang (Addgene plasmid # 143523 ; http://n2t.net/addgene:143523 ; RRID:Addgene_143523)
