[The description below was written by a language model from this plasmid's Addgene catalogue record and pLannotate feature annotations shown in this document.]
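Description:
TFORF1566 is a third-generation-style, self-inactivating lentiviral expression plasmid built on the pLX_TRC317 backbone and carrying the human zinc-finger transcription factor ZNF682 as an open reading frame of about 1.5 kb. It belongs to a barcoded transcription factor ORF collection in which each construct carries a unique 24-bp barcode, so that the transcription factor delivered to a given cell can be identified by sequencing in pooled overexpression screens, such as those used to study directed differentiation. In bacteria the plasmid is maintained by a high-copy ColE1/pUC origin and ampicillin resistance (AmpR); an f1 origin and lac, T7 and T3 promoter remnants from the cloning backbone are also present. The depositor notes that the plasmid may recombine, as can happen with LTR-containing vectors.

The viral genome is transcribed from an RSV promoter fused to a truncated HIV-1 5' LTR and includes the Ψ packaging signal, a gag fragment, the RRE for Rev-dependent nuclear export, a cPPT/CTS, and a ΔU3 3' LTR followed by an SV40 poly(A) signal. Within it, an SV40 early promoter drives the puromycin resistance gene for selecting transduced mammalian cells, and a separate EF-1α promoter drives the ZNF682 ORF, with a WPRE downstream to enhance transcript stability and expression. The automated annotation labels only the start of the insert, as a ZNF720 fragment. This probably reflects a conserved domain shared among zinc-finger family members rather than a different insert. The barcode itself is not annotated in the feature table, so its position cannot be stated. The 9,766-nt sequence matches the sum of the stated backbone and insert sizes.
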