Features (pLannotate 1.2.2; 31 found; start..end, strand, type, name):
      5..231     +  promoter       RSV promoter: Rous sarcoma virus enhancer/promoter
    232..412     +  LTR            5' LTR (truncated): truncated 5' long terminal repeat (LTR) from HIV-1
    459..584     +  misc_feature   HIV-1 Ψ: packaging signal of human immunodeficiency virus type 1
    568..931     +  CDS            HIV-1 gag (fragment): gag protein from human immunodeficiency virus 1; gag
   1077..1310    +  misc_feature   RRE: The Rev response element (RRE) of HIV-1 allows for Rev-dependent mRNA export from the nucleus to the cytoplasm.
   1687..1713    +  CDS            Rev (fragment): human immunodeficiency virus 1 (HIV-1) Rev protein; rev; enhances nuclear export of unspliced and incompletely spliced viral mRNAs
   1720..1743    +  promoter       SV40 promoter (fragment): SV40 early promoter
   1744..1815    +  promoter       SV40 promoter (fragment): SV40 enhancer and early promoter
   1839..1974    +  rep_origin     SV40 ori: SV40 origin of replication
   2020..2616    +  CDS            PuroR (fragment): puromycin N-acetyltransferase; pac from Streptomyces; confers resistance to puromycin
   2665..2782    +  misc_feature   cPPT/CTS: central polypurine tract and central termination sequence of HIV-1
   2847..2913    +  CDS            small t antigen (fragment): SV40 (simian virus 40) small t antigen
   2920..4098    +  promoter       EF-1α promoter: strong constitutive promoter for human elongation factor EF-1α
   4115..4381    +  CDS            ZNF720 (fragment): ZN720_HUMAN - Experimental evidence at protein level: Swiss-Prot protein existence level 1. From Homo sapiens (Human).
   5528..5581    +  promoter       U6 promoter (fragment): RNA polymerase III promoter for human U6 snRNA
   5623..6211    +  misc_feature   WPRE: woodchuck hepatitis virus posttranscriptional regulatory element
   6262..6281    +  misc_feature   cPPT/CTS (fragment): central polypurine tract and central termination sequence of HIV-1
   6283..6516    +  LTR            3' LTR (ΔU3): self-inactivating 3' long terminal repeat (LTR) from HIV-1
   6594..6715    +  polyA_signal   SV40 poly(A) signal: SV40 polyadenylation signal
   6755..6890    +  rep_origin     SV40 ori: SV40 origin of replication
   6911..6929    -  promoter       T7 promoter: promoter for bacteriophage T7 RNA polymerase
   6937..7092    +  CDS            lacZα (fragment): LacZα fragment of β-galactosidase; lacZ fragment
   7097..7525    +  rep_origin     f1 ori (sequence partly withheld): f1 bacteriophage origin of replication; arrow indicates direction of (+) strand synthesis
   7578..7682    +  promoter       AmpR promoter: bla
   7683..8543    +  CDS            AmpR: β-lactamase; bla; confers resistance to ampicillin, carbenicillin, and related antibiotics
   8714..9302    +  rep_origin     ori: high-copy-number ColE1/pMB1/pBR322/pUC origin of replication
   9485..9577    +  CDS            lacI (fragment): lac repressor; lacI; The lac repressor binds to the lac operator to inhibit transcription in E. coli. This inhibition can be relieved by adding lactose or isopropyl-β-D-thiogalactopyranoside (IPTG).
   9590..9611    +  protein_bind   CAP binding site: CAP binding activates transcription in the presence of cAMP. E. coli catabolite activator protein
   9626..9656    +  promoter       lac promoter: promoter for the E. coli lac operon
   9664..9680    +  protein_bind   lac operator: The lac repressor binds to the lac operator to inhibit transcription in E. coli. This inhibition can be relieved by adding lactose or isopropyl-β-D-thiogalactopyranoside (IPTG). lac repressor encoded by lacI
   9725..9743    +  promoter       T3 promoter: promoter for bacteriophage T3 RNA polymerase
>Addgene plasmid #143523 | TFORF1566 | addgene full sequence | sequence record 400409 | Addgene NGS Result
TTAATGTAGTCTTATGCAATACTCTTGTAGTCTTGCAACATGGTAACGATGAGTTAGCAACATGCCTTAC
AAGGAGAGAAAAAGCACCGTGCATGCCGATTGGTGGAAGTAAGGTGGTACGATCGTGCCTTATTAGGAAG
GCAACAGACGGGTCTGACATGGATTGGACGAACCACTGAATTGCCGCATTGCAGAGATATTGTATTTAAG
TGCCTAGCTCGATACATAAACGGGTCTCTCTGGTTAGACCAGATCTGAGCCTGGGAGCTCTCTGGCTAAC
TAGGGAACCCACTGCTTAAGCCTCAATAAAGCTTGCCTTGAGTGCTTCAAGTAGTGTGTGCCCGTCTGTT
GTGTGACTCTGGTAACTAGAGATCCCTCAGACCCTTTTAGTCAGTGTGGAAAATCTCTAGCAGTGGCGCC
CGAACAGGGACTTGAAAGCGAAAGGGAAACCAGAGGAGCTCTCTCGACGCAGGACTCGGCTTGCTGAAGC
GCGCACGGCAAGAGGCGAGGGGCGGCGACTGGTGAGTACGCCAAAAATTTTGACTAGCGGAGGCTAGAAG
GAGAGAGATGGGTGCGAGAGCGTCAGTATTAAGCGGGGGAGAATTAGATCGCGATGGGAAAAAATTCGGT
TAAGGCCAGGGGGAAAGAAAAAATATAAATTAAAACATATAGTATGGGCAAGCAGGGAGCTAGAACGATT
CGCAGTTAATCCTGGCCTGTTAGAAACATCAGAAGGCTGTAGACAAATACTGGGACAGCTACAACCATCC
CTTCAGACAGGATCAGAAGAACTTAGATCATTATATAATACAGTAGCAACCCTCTATTGTGTGCATCAAA
GGATAGAGATAAAAGACACCAAGGAAGCTTTAGACAAGATAGAGGAAGAGCAAAACAAAAGTAAGACCAC
CGCACAGCAAGCGGCCGCTGATCTTCAGACCTGGAGGAGGAGATATGAGGGACAATTGGAGAAGTGAATT
ATATAAATATAAAGTAGTAAAAATTGAACCATTAGGAGTAGCACCCACCAAGGCAAAGAGAAGAGTGGTG
CAGAGAGAAAAAAGAGCAGTGGGAATAGGAGCTTTGTTCCTTGGGTTCTTGGGAGCAGCAGGAAGCACTA
TGGGCGCAGCGTCAATGACGCTGACGGTACAGGCCAGACAATTATTGTCTGGTATAGTGCAGCAGCAGAA
CAATTTGCTGAGGGCTATTGAGGCGCAACAGCATCTGTTGCAACTCACAGTCTGGGGCATCAAGCAGCTC
CAGGCAAGAATCCTGGCTGTGGAAAGATACCTAAAGGATCAACAGCTCCTGGGGATTTGGGGTTGCTCTG
GAAAACTCATTTGCACCACTGCTGTGCCTTGGAATGCTAGTTGGAGTAATAAATCTCTGGAACAGATTTG
GAATCACACGACCTGGATGGAGTGGGACAGAGAAATTAACAATTACACAAGCTTAATACACTCCTTAATT
GAAGAATCGCAAAACCAGCAAGAAAAGAATGAACAAGAATTATTGGAATTAGATAAATGGGCAAGTTTGT
GGAATTGGTTTAACATAACAAATTGGCTGTGGTATATAAAATTATTCATAATGATAGTAGGAGGCTTGGT
AGGTTTAAGAATAGTTTTTGCTGTACTTTCTATAGTGAATAGAGTTAGGCAGGGATATTCACCATTATCG
TTTCAGACCCACCTCCCAACCCCGAGGGGACCCATGCATTGCATCTCAATTAGTCAGCAACCAGGTGTGG
AAAGTCCCCAGGCTCCCCAGCAGGCAGAAGTATGCAAAGCATGCGTCTCAATTAGTCAGCAACCATAGTC
CCGCCCCTAACTCCGCCCATCCCGCCCCTAACTCCGCCCAGTTCCGCCCATTCTCCGCCCCATGGCTGAC
TAATTTTTTTTATTTATGCAGAGGCCGAGGCCGCCTCGGCCTCTGAGCTATTCCAGAAGTAGTGAGGAGG
CTTTTTTGGAGGCCTAGGCTTTTGCAAAAAGCTTTCTAGAGGTACCACCGGAGCTTACCATGACCGAGTA
CAAGCCCACGGTGCGCCTCGCCACCCGCGACGACGTCCCCAGGGCCGTACGCACCCTCGCCGCCGCGTTC
GCCGACTACCCCGCCACGCGCCACACCGTCGATCCGGACCGCCACATCGAGCGGGTCACCGAGCTGCAAG
AACTCTTCCTCACGCGCGTCGGGCTCGACATCGGCAAGGTGTGGGTCGCGGACGACGGCGCCGCCGTGGC
GGTCTGGACCACGCCGGAGAGCGTCGAAGCGGGGGCGGTGTTCGCCGAGATCGGCCCGCGCATGGCCGAG
TTGAGCGGTTCCCGGCTGGCCGCGCAGCAACAGATGGAAGGCCTCCTGGCGCCGCACCGGCCCAAGGAGC
CCGCGTGGTTCCTGGCCACCGTCGGCGTCTCGCCCGACCACCAGGGCAAGGGTCTGGGCAGCGCCGTCGT
GCTCCCCGGAGTGGAGGCGGCCGAGCGCGCCGGGGTGCCCGCCTTCCTGGAGACCTCCGCGCCCCGCAAC
CTCCCCTTCTACGAGCGGCTCGGCTTCACCGTCACCGCCGACGTCGAGGTGCCCGAAGGACCGCGCACCT
GGTGCATGACCCGCAAGCCCGGTGCCAGTTAACGAATTCTAGATCTTGAGACAAATGGCAGTATTCATCC
ACAATTTTAAAAGAAAAGGGGGGATTGGGGGGTACAGTGCAGGGGAAAGAATAGTAGACATAATAGCAAC
AGACATACAAACTAAAGAATTACAAAAACAAATTACAAAAATTCAAAATTTTCGGGTTTATTACAGGGAC
AGCAGAGATCCACTTTGGCGCCGGCTCGAGGCCTGCAGGTGCAAAGATGGATAAAGTTTTAAACAGAGAG
GAATCTTTGCAGCTAATGGACCTTCTAGGTCTTGAAAGGAGTGGGAATTGGCTCCGGTGCCCGTCAGTGG
GCAGAGCGCACATCGCCCACAGTCCCCGAGAAGTTGGGGGGAGGGGTCGGCAATTGAACCGGTGCCTAGA
GAAGGTGGCGCGGGGTAAACTGGGAAAGTGATGTCGTGTACTGGCTCCGCCTTTTTCCCGAGGGTGGGGG
AGAACCGTATATAAGTGCAGTAGTCGCCGTGAACGTTCTTTTTCGCAACGGGTTTGCCGCCAGAACACAG
GTAAGTGCCGTGTGTGGTTCCCGCGGGCCTGGCCTCTTTACGGGTTATGGCCCTTGCGTGCCTTGAATTA
CTTCCACCTGGCTGCAGTACGTGATTCTTGATCCCGAGCTTCGGGTTGGAAGTGGGTGGGAGAGTTCGAG
GCCTTGCGCTTAAGGAGCCCCTTCGCCTCGTGCTTGAGTTGAGGCCTGGCCTGGGCGCTGGGGCCGCCGC
GTGCGAATCTGGTGGCACCTTCGCGCCTGTCTCGCTGCTTTCGATAAGTCTCTAGCCATTTAAAATTTTT
GATGACCTGCTGCGACGCTTTTTTTCTGGCAAGATAGTCTTGTAAATGCGGGCCAAGATCTGCACACTGG
TATTTCGGTTTTTGGGGCCGCGGGCGGCGACGGGGCCCGTGCGTCCCAGCGCACATGTTCGGCGAGGCGG
GGCCTGCGAGCGCGGCCACCGAGAATCGGACGGGGGTAGTCTCAAGCTGGCCGGCCTGCTCTGGTGCCTG
GCCTCGCGCCGCCGTGTATCGCCCCGCCCTGGGCGGCAAGGCTGGCCCGGTCGGCACCAGTTGCGTGAGC
GGAAAGATGGCCGCTTCCCGGCCCTGCTGCAGGGAGCTCAAAATGGAGGACGCGGCGCTCGGGAGAGCGG
GCGGGTGAGTCACCCACACAAAGGAAAAGGGCCTTTCCGTCCTCAGCCGTCGCTTCATGTGACTCCACGG
AGTACCGGGCGCCGTCCAGGCACCTCGATTAGTTCTCGAGCTTTTGGAGTACGTCGTCTTTAGGTTGGGG
GGAGGGGTTTTATGCGATGGAGTTTCCCCACACTGAGTGGGTGGAGACTGAAGTTAGGCCAGCTTGGCAC
TTGATGTAATTCTCCTTGGAATTTGCCCTTTTTGAGTTTGGATCTTGGTTCATTCTCAAGCCTCAGACAG
TGGTTCAAAGTTTTTTTCTTCCATTTCAGGTGTCGTGAGGCTAGCACCGCCACCATGCTAGAGAACTACA
GAAACCTGGTCTCTCTGGGTCTTACTGTTTCTAAGCCAGAACTGATTAGCCGTCTGGAGCAAAGACAGGA
GCCCTGGAATGTGAAGAGACATGAGACCATAGCCAAACCCCCAGCTATGTCTTCTCATTACACTGAAGAC
CTTTTGCCAGAACAGTGCATGCAAGATTCATTCCAAAAAGTGATACTGAGAAGATATGGAAGCTGTGGAC
TTGAGGATTTACACTTAAGGAAGGATGGGGAAAATGTGGGTGAGTGTAAGGATCAAAAAGAAATTTATAA
TGGACTTAACCAATGTTTGTCAACTCTACCTAGCAAAATTTTCCCATATAATAAATGTGTGAAAGTCTTT
AGTAAATCATCAAATCTAAATAGAGAAAACATAAGACATACTACAGAGAAACTTTTCAAATGTATGCAAT
GTGGCAAAGTCTTTAAATCTCACTCAGGCCTTTCTTATCATAAGATAATTCACACTGAAGAGAAACTCTG
CATATGTGAGGAATGTGGCAAAACCTTTAAGTGGTTCTCATACCTTACTAAACATAAGAGAATTCACACT
GGAGAGAAACCATACAAATGTGAAGAATGTGGCAAAGCTTTTAACTGGTGCTCGAGTCTTACTAAACATA
AGAGAATCCATACTGGTGAGAAACCCTACAAATGTGAAGAATGTGGAAAAGCCTTTCACTGGTGTTCACC
CTTTGTTAGACATAAGAAAATTCATACAGGAGAAAAACCCTATACATGTGAAGACTGTGGCAGAGCGTTT
AACCGGCACTCACATCTCACCAAACATAAGACAATTCACACTGGAAAGAAACCCTACAAATGTAAAGAAT
GTGGGAAAGCCTTTAACCACTGCTCACTACTTACTATACATGAGAGAACCCATACGGGAGAGAAACCCTA
TAAATGTGAAGAATGTGGCAAAGCTTTTAACTCATCATCAATTCTTACTGAACATAAGGTAATTCATAGC
GGAGAGAAACCCTACAAATGTGAAAAATGTGACAAAGTCTTTAAGAGGTTCTCATACCTTACTAAACACA
AGAGAATTCACACTGGAGAGAAACCCTACAAATGTGAAGAATGTGGCAAAGCTTTTAACTGGTCCTCAAT
CCTTACTGAACATAAGAGAATTCATACTGGAGAGAAACCCTACAACTGTGAAGAATGTGGAAAAGCCTTT
AATCGGTGCTCACACCTTACTAGACATAAGAAAATTCATACTGCCGTCAAACGCTATAAATGTGAAGAAT
GTGGCAAAGCTTTTAAACGGTGCTCACATCTTAATGAACATAAGAGAGTTCAAAGAGGAGAGAAATCCTG
CAAGTATAAAAAATGTGGGGAAGCTTTTAATCACTGCTCAAACCTTACTACGTAGTAATGAACTAGTCCG
TAACTTGAAAGTATTTCGATTTCTTGGCTTTATATATCTTGTGGAAAGGACGAGGCGTTAGGCGAGGAGG
TTTGGGCACGCGTTAAGTCGACAATCAACCTCTGGATTACAAAATTTGTGAAAGATTGACTGGTATTCTT
AACTATGTTGCTCCTTTTACGCTATGTGGATACGCTGCTTTAATGCCTTTGTATCATGCTATTGCTTCCC
GTATGGCTTTCATTTTCTCCTCCTTGTATAAATCCTGGTTGCTGTCTCTTTATGAGGAGTTGTGGCCCGT
TGTCAGGCAACGTGGCGTGGTGTGCACTGTGTTTGCTGACGCAACCCCCACTGGTTGGGGCATTGCCACC
ACCTGTCAGCTCCTTTCCGGGACTTTCGCTTTCCCCCTCCCTATTGCCACGGCGGAACTCATCGCCGCCT
GCCTTGCCCGCTGCTGGACAGGGGCTCGGCTGTTGGGCACTGACAATTCCGTGGTGTTGTCGGGGAAATC
ATCGTCCTTTCCTTGGCTGCTCGCCTGTGTTGCCACCTGGATTCTGCGCGGGACGTCCTTCTGCTACGTC
CCTTCGGCCCTCAATCCAGCGGACCTTCCTTCCCGCGGCCTGCTGCCGGCTCTGCGGCCTCTTCCGCGTC
TTCGCCTTCGCCCTCAGACGAGTCGGATCTCCCTTTGGGCCGCCTCCCCGCGTCGACTTTAAGACCAATG
ACTTACAAGGCAGCTGTAGATCTTAGCCACTTTTTAAAAGAAAAGGGGGGACTGGAAGGGCTAATTCACT
CCCAACGAAGACAAGATCTGCTTTTTGCTTGTACTGGGTCTCTCTGGTTAGACCAGATCTGAGCCTGGGA
GCTCTCTGGCTAACTAGGGAACCCACTGCTTAAGCCTCAATAAAGCTTGCCTTGAGTGCTTCAAGTAGTG
TGTGCCCGTCTGTTGTGTGACTCTGGTAACTAGAGATCCCTCAGACCCTTTTAGTCAGTGTGGAAAATCT
CTAGCAGTACGTATAGTAGTTCATGTCATCTTATTATTCAGTATTTATAACTTGCAAAGAAATGAATATC
AGAGAGTGAGAGGAACTTGTTTATTGCAGCTTATAATGGTTACAAATAAAGCAATAGCATCACAAATTTC
ACAAATAAAGCATTTTTTTCACTGCATTCTAGTTGTGGTTTGTCCAAACTCATCAATGTATCTTATCATG
TCTGGCTCTAGCTATCCCGCCCCTAACTCCGCCCATCCCGCCCCTAACTCCGCCCAGTTCCGCCCATTCT
CCGCCCCATGGCTGACTAATTTTTTTTATTTATGCAGAGGCCGAGGCCGCCTCGGCCTCTGAGCTATTCC
AGAAGTAGTGAGGAGGCTTTTTTGGAGGCCTAGGGACGTACCCAATTCGCCCTATAGTGAGTCGTATTAC
GCGCGCTCACTGGCCGTCGTTTTACAACGTCGTGACTGGGAAAACCCTGGCGTTACCCAACTTAATCGCC
TTGCAGCACATCCCCCTTTCGCCAGCTGGCGTAATAGCGAAGAGGCCCGCACCGATCGCCCTTCCCAACA
GTTGCGCAGCCTGAATGGCGAATGGG
[124 nt withheld, positions 7097-7220]
C
[91 nt withheld, positions 7222-7312]
A
[49 nt withheld, positions 7314-7362]
CCTTTGACGTTGGAGTCCACGTTCTTT
[37 nt withheld, positions 7390-7426]
ACCCTATCTCGGTCTATTCTTTTGATTTATAAGGGATTTTGCCGATTTCGGCCTATTGGTTAAAAAATGA
GCTGATTTAACAAAAATTTAACGCGAATTTTAACAAAATATTAACGCTTACAATTTAGGTGGCACTTTTC
GGGGAAATGTGCGCGGAACCCCTATTTGTTTATTTTTCTAAATACATTCAAATATGTATCCGCTCATGAG
ACAATAACCCTGATAAATGCTTCAATAATATTGAAAAAGGAAGAGTATGAGTATTCAACATTTCCGTGTC
GCCCTTATTCCCTTTTTTGCGGCATTTTGCCTTCCTGTTTTTGCTCACCCAGAAACGCTGGTGAAAGTAA
AAGATGCTGAAGATCAGTTGGGTGCACGAGTGGGTTACATCGAACTGGATCTCAACAGCGGTAAGATCCT
TGAGAGTTTTCGCCCCGAAGAACGTTTTCCAATGATGAGCACTTTTAAAGTTCTGCTATGTGGCGCGGTA
TTATCCCGTATTGACGCCGGGCAAGAGCAACTCGGTCGCCGCATACACTATTCTCAGAATGACTTGGTTG
AGTACTCACCAGTCACAGAAAAGCATCTTACGGATGGCATGACAGTAAGAGAATTATGCAGTGCTGCCAT
AACCATGAGTGATAACACTGCGGCCAACTTACTTCTGACAACGATCGGAGGACCGAAGGAGCTAACCGCT
TTTTTGCACAACATGGGGGATCATGTAACTCGCCTTGATCGTTGGGAACCGGAGCTGAATGAAGCCATAC
CAAACGACGAGCGTGACACCACGATGCCTGTAGCAATGGCAACAACGTTGCGCAAACTATTAACTGGCGA
ACTACTTACTCTAGCTTCCCGGCAACAATTAATAGACTGGATGGAGGCGGATAAAGTTGCAGGACCACTT
CTGCGCTCGGCCCTTCCGGCTGGCTGGTTTATTGCTGATAAATCTGGAGCCGGTGAGCGTGGGTCTCGCG
GTATCATTGCAGCACTGGGGCCAGATGGTAAGCCCTCCCGTATCGTAGTTATCTACACGACGGGGAGTCA
GGCAACTATGGATGAACGAAATAGACAGATCGCTGAGATAGGTGCCTCACTGATTAAGCATTGGTAACTG
TCAGACCAAGTTTACTCATATATACTTTAGATTGATTTAAAACTTCATTTTTAATTTAAAAGGATCTAGG
TGAAGATCCTTTTTGATAATCTCATGACCAAAATCCCTTAACGTGAGTTTTCGTTCCACTGAGCGTCAGA
CCCCGTAGAAAAGATCAAAGGATCTTCTTGAGATCCTTTTTTTCTGCGCGTAATCTGCTGCTTGCAAACA
AAAAAACCACCGCTACCAGCGGTGGTTTGTTTGCCGGATCAAGAGCTACCAACTCTTTTTCCGAAGGTAA
CTGGCTTCAGCAGAGCGCAGATACCAAATACTGTTCTTCTAGTGTAGCCGTAGTTAGGCCACCACTTCAA
GAACTCTGTAGCACCGCCTACATACCTCGCTCTGCTAATCCTGTTACCAGTGGCTGCTGCCAGTGGCGAT
AAGTCGTGTCTTACCGGGTTGGACTCAAGACGATAGTTACCGGATAAGGCGCAGCGGTCGGGCTGAACGG
GGGGTTCGTGCACACAGCCCAGCTTGGAGCGAACGACCTACACCGAACTGAGATACCTACAGCGTGAGCT
ATGAGAAAGCGCCACGCTTCCCGAAGGGAGAAAGGCGGACAGGTATCCGGTAAGCGGCAGGGTCGGAACA
GGAGAGCGCACGAGGGAGCTTCCAGGGGGAAACGCCTGGTATCTTTATAGTCCTGTCGGGTTTCGCCACC
TCTGACTTGAGCGTCGATTTTTGTGATGCTCGTCAGGGGGGCGGAGCCTATGGAAAAACGCCAGCAACGC
GGCCTTTTTACGGTTCCTGGCCTTTTGCTGGCCTTTTGCTCACATGTTCTTTCCTGCGTTATCCCCTGAT
TCTGTGGATAACCGTATTACCGCCTTTGAGTGAGCTGATACCGCTCGCCGCAGCCGAACGACCGAGCGCA
GCGAGTCAGTGAGCGAGGAAGCGGAAGAGCGCCCAATACGCAAACCGCCTCTCCCCGCGCGTTGGCCGAT
TCATTAATGCAGCTGGCACGACAGGTTTCCCGACTGGAAAGCGGGCAGTGAGCGCAACGCAATTAATGTG
AGTTAGCTCACTCATTAGGCACCCCAGGCTTTACACTTTATGCTTCCGGCTCGTATGTTGTGTGGAATTG
TGAGCGGATAACAATTTCACACAGGAAACAGCTATGACCATGATTACGCCAAGCGCGCAATTAACCCTCA
CTAAAGGGAACAAAAGCTGGAGCTGCAAGC
