>Addgene plasmid #143523 | TFORF1566 | depositor partial sequence | sequence record 282699 | Insert
ACCGCCACCATGCTAGAGAACTACAGAAACCTGGTCTCTCTGGGTCTTACTGTTTCTAAGCCAGAACTGA
TTAGCCGTCTGGAGCAAAGACAGGAGCCCTGGAATGTGAAGAGACATGAGACCATAGCCAAACCCCCAGC
TATGTCTTCTCATTACACTGAAGACCTTTTGCCAGAACAGTGCATGCAAGATTCATTCCAAAAAGTGATA
CTGAGAAGATATGGAAGCTGTGGACTTGAGGATTTACACTTAAGGAAGGATGGGGAAAATGTGGGTGAGT
GTAAGGATCAAAAAGAAATTTATAATGGACTTAACCAATGTTTGTCAACTCTACCTAGCAAAATTTTCCC
ATATAATAAATGTGTGAAAGTCTTTAGTAAATCATCAAATCTAAATAGAGAAAACATAAGACATACTACA
GAGAAACTTTTCAAATGTATGCAATGTGGCAAAGTCTTTAAATCTCACTCAGGCCTTTCTTATCATAAGA
TAATTCACACTGAAGAGAAACTCTGCATATGTGAGGAATGTGGCAAAACCTTTAAGTGGTTCTCATACCT
TACTAAACATAAGAGAATTCACACTGGAGAGAAACCATACAAATGTGAAGAATGTGGCAAAGCTTTTAAC
TGGTGCTCGAGTCTTACTAAACATAAGAGAATCCATACTGGTGAGAAACCCTACAAATGTGAAGAATGTG
GAAAAGCCTTTCACTGGTGTTCACCCTTTGTTAGACATAAGAAAATTCATACAGGAGAAAAACCCTATAC
ATGTGAAGACTGTGGCAGAGCGTTTAACCGGCACTCACATCTCACCAAACATAAGACAATTCACACTGGA
AAGAAACCCTACAAATGTAAAGAATGTGGGAAAGCCTTTAACCACTGCTCACTACTTACTATACATGAGA
GAACCCATACGGGAGAGAAACCCTATAAATGTGAAGAATGTGGCAAAGCTTTTAACTCATCATCAATTCT
TACTGAACATAAGGTAATTCATAGCGGAGAGAAACCCTACAAATGTGAAAAATGTGACAAAGTCTTTAAG
AGGTTCTCATACCTTACTAAACACAAGAGAATTCACACTGGAGAGAAACCCTACAAATGTGAAGAATGTG
GCAAAGCTTTTAACTGGTCCTCAATCCTTACTGAACATAAGAGAATTCATACTGGAGAGAAACCCTACAA
CTGTGAAGAATGTGGAAAAGCCTTTAATCGGTGCTCACACCTTACTAGACATAAGAAAATTCATACTGCC
GTCAAACGCTATAAATGTGAAGAATGTGGCAAAGCTTTTAAACGGTGCTCACATCTTAATGAACATAAGA
GAGTTCAAAGAGGAGAGAAATCCTGCAAGTATAAAAAATGTGGGGAAGCTTTTAATCACTGCTCAAACCT
TACTACGTAGTAATGAACTAGTCCGTAACTTGAAAGTATTTCGATTTCTTGGCTTTATATATCTTGTGGA
AAGGACGAGGCGTTAGGCGAGGAGGTTTGGGC
