>Addgene plasmid #143523 | TFORF1566 | depositor partial sequence | sequence record 282700 | Barcode
GGCGTTAGGCGAGGAGGTTTGGGC
